>Addgene plasmid #78302 | Kras-Src FRET biosensor | addgene full sequence | sequence record 338269 | Addgene NGS Result
GACATTGATTATTGACTAGTTATTAATAGTAATCAATTACGGGGTCATTAGTTCATAGCCCATATATGGA
GTTCCGCGTTACATAACTTACGGTAAATGGCCCGCCTGGCTGACCGCCCAACGACCCCCGCCCATTGACG
TCAATAATGACGTATGTTCCCATAGTAACGCCAATAGGGACTTTCCATTGACGTCAATGGGTGGAGTATT
TACGGTAAACTGCCCACTTGGCAGTACATCAAGTGTATCATATGCCAAGTACGCCCCCTATTGACGTCAA
TGACGGTAAATGGCCCGCCTGGCATTATGCCCAGTACATGACCTTATGGGACTTTCCTACTTGGCAGTAC
ATCTACGTATTAGTCATCGCTATTACCATGGTGATGCGGTTTTGGCAGTACATCAATGGGCGTGGATAGC
GGTTTGACTCACGGGGATTTCCAAGTCTCCACCCCATTGACGTCAATGGGAGTTTGTTTTGGCACCAAAA
TCAACGGGACTTTCCAAAATGTCGTAACAACTCCGCCCCATTGACGCAAATGGGCGGTAGGCGTGTACGG
TGGGAGGTCTATATAAGCAGAGCTCTCTGGCTAACTAGAGAACCCACTGCTTACTGGCTTATCGAAATTA
ATACGACTCACTATAGGGAGACCCAAGCTTGCGGCCGCCACCATGGTGCGGGGTTCTCATCATCATCATC
ATCATGGTATGGCTAGCATGACTGGTGGACAGCAAATGGGTCGGGATCTGTACGACGATGACGATAAGGA
TCCCATGGTGAGCAAGGGCGAGGAGCTGTTCACCGGGGTGGTGCCCATCCTGGTCGAGCTGGACGGCGAC
GTAAACGGCCACAGGTTCAGCGTGTCCGGCGAGGGCGAGGGCGATGCCACCTACGGCAAGCTGACCCTGA
AGTTCATCTGCACCACCGGCAAGCTGCCCGTGCCCTGGCCCACCCTCGTGACCACCCTGACCTGGGGCGT
GCAGTGCTTCAGCCGCTACCCCGACCACATGAAGCAGCACGACTTCTTCAAGTCCGCCATGCCCGAAGGC
TACGTCCAGGAGCGTACCATCTTCTTCAAGGACGACGGCAACTACAAGACCCGCGCCGAGGTGAAGTTCG
AGGGCGACACCCTGGTGAACCGCATCGAGCTGAAGGGCATCGACTTCAAGGAGGACGGCAACATCCTGGG
GCACAAGCTGGAGTACAACTACATCAGCCACAACGTCTATATCACCGCCGACAAGCAGAAGAACGGCATC
AAGGCCCACTTCAAGATCCGCCACAACATCGAGGACGGCAGCGTGCAGCTCGCCGACCACTACCAGCAGA
ACACCCCCATCGGCGACGGCCCCGTGCTGCTGCCCGACAACCACTACCTGAGCACCCAGTCCGCCCTGAG
CAAAGACCCCAACGAGAAGCGCGATCACATGGTCCTGCTGGAGTTCGTGACCGCCGCCCGCATGCATTGG
TATTTTGGGAAGATCACTCGTCGGGAGTCCGAGCGGCTGCTGCTCAACCCCGAAAACCCCCGGGGAACCT
TCTTGGTCCGGGAGAGCGAGACGACAAAAGGTGCCTATTGCCTCTCCGTTTCTGACTTTGACAACGCCAA
GGGGCTCAATGTGAAGCACTACAAGATCCGCAAGCTGGACAGCGGCGGCTTCTACATCACCTCACGCACA
CAGTTCAGCAGCCTGCAGCAGCTGGTGGCCTACTACTCCAAACATGCTGATGGCTTGTGCCACCGCCTGA
CTAACGTCTGTGGGTCTACATCTGGATCTGGGAAGCCGGGTTCTGGTGAGGGTTCTTGGATGGAGGACTA
TGACTACGTCCACCTACAGGGGGAGCTCTCTAAAGGTGAAGAATTATTCACTGGTGTTGTCCCAATTTTG
GTTGAATTAGATGGTGATGTTAATGGTCACAAATTTTCTGTCTCCGGTGAAGGTGAAGGTGATGCTACGT
ACGGTAAATTGACCTTAAAATTACTCTGTACTACTGGTAAATTGCCAGTTCCATGGCCAACCTTAGTCAC
TACTTTAGGTTATGGTGTTCAATGTTTTGCTAGATACCCAGATCATATGAAACAACATGACTTTTTCAAG
TCTGCCATGCCAGAAGGTTATGTTCAAGAAAGAACTATTTTTTTCAAAGATGACGGTAACTACAAGACCA
GAGCTGAAGTCAAGTTTGAAGGTGATACCTTAGTTAATAGAATCGAATTAAAAGGTATTGATTTTAAAGA
AGATGGTAACATTTTAGGTCACAAATTGGAATACAACTATAACTCTCACAATGTTTACATCACTGCTGAC
AAACAAAAGAATGGTATCAAAGCTAACTTCAAAATTAGACACAACATTGAAGATGGTGGTGTTCAATTAG
CTGACCATTATCAACAAAATACTCCAATTGGTGATGGTCCAGTCTTGTTACCAGACAACCATTACTTATC
CTATCAATCTGCCTTATTCAAAGATCCAAACGAAAAGAGAGACCACATGGTCTTGTTAGAATTTTTGACT
GCTGCTGGTATTACCGAGGGTATGAATGAATTGTACAAAAAGAAGAAGAAGAAGAAGAGCAAGACCAAGT
GCGTGATCATGTAAGAATTCTGCAGATATCCATCACACTGGCGGCCGCTCGAGCATGCATCTAGAGGGCC
CTATTCTATAGTGTCACCTAAATGCTAGAGCTCGCTGATCAGCCTCGACTGTGCCTTCTAGTTGCCAGCC
ATCTGTTGTTTGCCCCTCCCCCGTGCCTTCCTTGACCCTGGAAGGTGCCACTCCCACTGTCCTTTCCTAA
TAAAATGAGGAAATTGCATCGCATTGTCTGAGTAGGTGTCATTCTATTCTGGGGGGTGGGGTGGGGCAGG
ACAGCAAGGGGGAGGATTGGGAAGACAATAGCAGGCATGCTGGGGATGCGGTGGGCTCTATGGCTTCTGA
GGCGGAAAGAACCAGCTGGGGCTCTAGGGGGTATCCCC
[124 nt withheld, positions 2979-3102]
C
[91 nt withheld, positions 3104-3194]
A
[49 nt withheld, positions 3196-3244]
CCTTTGACGTTGGAGTCCACGTTCTTT
[37 nt withheld, positions 3272-3308]
ACCCTATCTCGGTCTATTCTTTTGATTTATAAGGGATTTTGCCGATTTCGGCCTATTGGTTAAAAAATGA
GCTGATTTAACAAAAATTTAACGCGAATTAATTCTGTGGAATGTGTGTCAGTTAGGGTGTGGAAAGTCCC
CAGGCTCCCCAGCAGGCAGAAGTATGCAAAGCATGCATCTCAATTAGTCAGCAACCAGGTGTGGAAAGTC
CCCAGGCTCCCCAGCAGGCAGAAGTATGCAAAGCATGCATCTCAATTAGTCAGCAACCATAGTCCCGCCC
CTAACTCCGCCCATCCCGCCCCTAACTCCGCCCAGTTCCGCCCATTCTCCGCCCCATGGCTGACTAATTT
TTTTTATTTATGCAGAGGCCGAGGCCGCCTCTGCCTCTGAGCTATTCCAGAAGTAGTGAGGAGGCTTTTT
TGGAGGCCTAGGCTTTTGCAAAAAGCTCCCGGGAGCTTGTATATCCATTTTCGGATCTGATCAAGAGACA
GGATGAGGATCGTTTCGCATGATTGAACAAGATGGATTGCACGCAGGTTCTCCGGCCGCTTGGGTGGAGA
GGCTATTCGGCTATGACTGGGCACAACAGACAATCGGCTGCTCTGATGCCGCCGTGTTCCGGCTGTCAGC
GCAGGGGCGCCCGGTTCTTTTTGTCAAGACCGACCTGTCCGGTGCCCTGAATGAACTGCAGGACGAGGCA
GCGCGGCTATCGTGGCTGGCCACGACGGGCGTTCCTTGCGCAGCTGTGCTCGACGTTGTCACTGAAGCGG
GAAGGGACTGGCTGCTATTGGGCGAAGTGCCGGGGCAGGATCTCCTGTCATCTCACCTTGCTCCTGCCGA
GAAAGTATCCATCATGGCTGATGCAATGCGGCGGCTGCATACGCTTGATCCGGCTACCTGCCCATTCGAC
CACCAAGCGAAACATCGCATCGAGCGAGCACGTACTCGGATGGAAGCCGGTCTTGTCGATCAGGATGATC
TGGACGAAGAGCATCAGGGGCTCGCGCCAGCCGAACTGTTCGCCAGGCTCAAGGCGCGCATGCCCGACGG
CGAGGATCTCGTCGTGACCCATGGCGATGCCTGCTTGCCGAATATCATGGTGGAAAATGGCCGCTTTTCT
GGATTCATCGACTGTGGCCGGCTGGGTGTGGCGGACCGCTATCAGGACATAGCGTTGGCTACCCGTGATA
TTGCTGAAGAGCTTGGCGGCGAATGGGCTGACCGCTTCCTCGTGCTTTACGGTATCGCCGCTCCCGATTC
GCAGCGCATCGCCTTCTATCGCCTTCTTGACGAGTTCTTCTGAGCGGGACTCTGGGGTTCGAAATGACCG
ACCAAGCGACGCCCAACCTGCCATCACGAGATTTCGATTCCACCGCCGCCTTCTATGAAAGGTTGGGCTT
CGGAATCGTTTTCCGGGACGCCGGCTGGATGATCCTCCAGCGCGGGGATCTCATGCTGGAGTTCTTCGCC
CACCCCAACTTGTTTATTGCAGCTTATAATGGTTACAAATAAAGCAATAGCATCACAAATTTCACAAATA
AAGCATTTTTTTCACTGCATTCTAGTTGTGGTTTGTCCAAACTCATCAATGTATCTTATCATGTCTGTAT
ACCGTCGACCTCTAGCTAGAGCTTGGCGTAATCATGGTCATAGCTGTTTCCTGTGTGAAATTGTTATCCG
CTCACAATTCCACACAACATACGAGCCGGAAGCATAAAGTGTAAAGCCTGGGGTGCCTAATGAGTGAGCT
AACTCACATTAATTGCGTTGCGCTCACTGCCCGCTTTCCAGTCGGGAAACCTGTCGTGCCAGCTGCATTA
ATGAATCGGCCAACGCGCGGGGAGAGGCGGTTTGCGTATTGGGCGCTCTTCCGCTTCCTCGCTCACTGAC
TCGCTGCGCTCGGTCGTTCGGCTGCGGCGAGCGGTATCAGCTCACTCAAAGGCGGTAATACGGTTATCCA
CAGAATCAGGGGATAACGCAGGAAAGAACATGTGAGCAAAAGGCCAGCAAAAGGCCAGGAACCGTAAAAA
GGCCGCGTTGCTGGCGTTTTTCCATAGGCTCCGCCCCCCTGACGAGCATCACAAAAATCGACGCTCAAGT
CAGAGGTGGCGAAACCCGACAGGACTATAAAGATACCAGGCGTTTCCCCCTGGAAGCTCCCTCGTGCGCT
CTCCTGTTCCGACCCTGCCGCTTACCGGATACCTGTCCGCCTTTCTCCCTTCGGGAAGCGTGGCGCTTTC
TCATAGCTCACGCTGTAGGTATCTCAGTTCGGTGTAGGTCGTTCGCTCCAAGCTGGGCTGTGTGCACGAA
CCCCCCGTTCAGCCCGACCGCTGCGCCTTATCCGGTAACTATCGTCTTGAGTCCAACCCGGTAAGACACG
ACTTATCGCCACTGGCAGCAGCCACTGGTAACAGGATTAGCAGAGCGAGGTATGTAGGCGGTGCTACAGA
GTTCTTGAAGTGGTGGCCTAACTACGGCTACACTAGAAGAACAGTATTTGGTATCTGCGCTCTGCTGAAG
CCAGTTACCTTCGGAAAAAGAGTTGGTAGCTCTTGATCCGGCAAACAAACCACCGCTGGTAGCGGTGGTT
TTTTTGTTTGCAAGCAGCAGATTACGCGCAGAAAAAAAGGATCTCAAGAAGATCCTTTGATCTTTTCTAC
GGGGTCTGACGCTCAGTGGAACGAAAACTCACGTTAAGGGATTTTGGTCATGAGATTATCAAAAAGGATC
TTCACCTAGATCCTTTTAAATTAAAAATGAAGTTTTAAATCAATCTAAAGTATATATGAGTAAACTTGGT
CTGACAGTTACCAATGCTTAATCAGTGAGGCACCTATCTCAGCGATCTGTCTATTTCGTTCATCCATAGT
TGCCTGACTCCCCGTCGTGTAGATAACTACGATACGGGAGGGCTTACCATCTGGCCCCAGTGCTGCAATG
ATACCGCGAGACCCACGCTCACCGGCTCCAGATTTATCAGCAATAAACCAGCCAGCCGGAAGGGCCGAGC
GCAGAAGTGGTCCTGCAACTTTATCCGCCTCCATCCAGTCTATTAATTGTTGCCGGGAAGCTAGAGTAAG
TAGTTCGCCAGTTAATAGTTTGCGCAACGTTGTTGCCATTGCTACAGGCATCGTGGTGTCACGCTCGTCG
TTTGGTATGGCTTCATTCAGCTCCGGTTCCCAACGATCAAGGCGAGTTACATGATCCCCCATGTTGTGCA
AAAAAGCGGTTAGCTCCTTCGGTCCTCCGATCGTTGTCAGAAGTAAGTTGGCCGCAGTGTTATCACTCAT
GGTTATGGCAGCACTGCATAATTCTCTTACTGTCATGCCATCCGTAAGATGCTTTTCTGTGACTGGTGAG
TACTCAACCAAGTCATTCTGAGAATAGTGTATGCGGCGACCGAGTTGCTCTTGCCCGGCGTCAATACGGG
ATAATACCGCGCCACATAGCAGAACTTTAAAAGTGCTCATCATTGGAAAACGTTCTTCGGGGCGAAAACT
CTCAAGGATCTTACCGCTGTTGAGATCCAGTTCGATGTAACCCACTCGTGCACCCAACTGATCTTCAGCA
TCTTTTACTTTCACCAGCGTTTCTGGGTGAGCAAAAACAGGAAGGCAAAATGCCGCAAAAAAGGGAATAA
GGGCGACACGGAAATGTTGAATACTCATACTCTTCCTTTTTCAATATTATTGAAGCATTTATCAGGGTTA
TTGTCTCATGAGCGGATACATATTTGAATGTATTTAGAAAAATAAACAAATAGGGGTTCCGCGCACATTT
CCCCGAAAAGTGCCACCTGACGTCGACGGATCGGGAGATCTCCCGATCCCCTATGGTGCACTCTCAGTAC
AATCTGCTCTGATGCCGCATAGTTAAGCCAGTATCTGCTCCCTGCTTGTGTGTTGGAGGTCGCTGAGTAG
TGCGCGAGCAAAATTTAAGCTACAACAAGGCAAGGCTTGACCGACAATTGCATGAAGAATCTGCTTAGGG
TTAGGCGTTTTGCGCTGCTTCGCGATGTACGGGCCAGATATACGCGTT
Features (pLannotate 1.2.2; 26 found; start..end, strand, type, name):
      1..380     +  enhancer       CMV enhancer: human cytomegalovirus immediate early enhancer
    381..584     +  promoter       CMV promoter: human cytomegalovirus (CMV) immediate early promoter
    580..613     +  LTR            5' LTR (truncated) (fragment): truncated 5' long terminal repeat (LTR) from HIV-1
    629..647     +  promoter       T7 promoter: promoter for bacteriophage T7 RNA polymerase
    688..708     +  CDS            capTEV™ (fragment): composite tag for in vivo biotinylation, TEV protease cleavage, and 6xHis tagging
    709..741     +  CDS            T7 tag (gene 10 leader): leader peptide from bacteriophage T7 gene 10 promotes efficient translation in E. coli
    745..768     +  CDS            Xpress™ tag: Xpress™ epitope tag, including an enterokinase recognition and cleavage site
    781..1458    +  CDS            Enhanced Cyan-Emitting GFP: Enhanced Cyan-Emitting GFP is a basic (constitutively fluorescent) cyan fluorescent protein published in 2002, derived from Aequorea victoria.
   1468..1857    +  CDS            V-SRC (fragment): SRC_RSVH1 - Experimental evidence at protein level: Swiss-Prot protein existence level 1. This phosphoprotein, required for both the initiation and the maintenance of neoplastic transformation, is a protein kinase that catalyzes the phosphorylation of tyrosine residues in vitro. From Rous sarcoma virus (strain H-19).
   1849..2559    +  CDS            YPet: yellow fluorescent protein optimized for FRET with CyPet (Nguyen and Daugherty, 2005)
   2665..2683    -  promoter       SP6 promoter: promoter for bacteriophage SP6 RNA polymerase
   2709..2933    +  polyA_signal   bGH poly(A) signal: bovine growth hormone polyadenylation signal
   2937..2958    +  promoter       SV40 promoter (fragment): SV40 enhancer and early promoter
   2979..3407    +  rep_origin     f1 ori (sequence partly withheld): f1 bacteriophage origin of replication; arrow indicates direction of (+) strand synthesis
   3421..3750    +  promoter       SV40 promoter: SV40 enhancer and early promoter
   3817..4608    +  CDS            neo: KKA2_KLEPN - Also known as kan, nptII. Experimental evidence at protein level: Swiss-Prot protein existence level 1. Resistance to kanamycin, neomycin, paromomycin, ribostamycin, butirosin and gentamicin B. From Klebsiella pneumoniae.
   4632..4790    +  CDS            ble (fragment): BLE_KLEPN - Experimental evidence at protein level: Swiss-Prot protein existence level 1. Binding protein with a strong affinity to the bleomycin family of antibiotics. Binds to CL990; an antimitotic-antibiotic compound. From Klebsiella pneumoniae.
   4785..4906    +  polyA_signal   SV40 poly(A) signal: SV40 polyadenylation signal
   4979..4995    -  protein_bind   lac operator: The lac repressor binds to the lac operator to inhibit transcription in E. coli. This inhibition can be relieved by adding lactose or isopropyl-β-D-thiogalactopyranoside (IPTG). lac repressor encoded by lacI
   5003..5033    -  promoter       lac promoter: promoter for the E. coli lac operon
   5048..5069    -  protein_bind   CAP binding site: CAP binding activates transcription in the presence of cAMP. E. coli catabolite activator protein
   5082..5174    -  CDS            lacI (fragment): lac repressor; lacI; The lac repressor binds to the lac operator to inhibit transcription in E. coli. This inhibition can be relieved by adding lactose or isopropyl-β-D-thiogalactopyranoside (IPTG).
   5357..5945    -  rep_origin     ori: high-copy-number ColE1/pMB1/pBR322/pUC origin of replication
   6116..6976    -  CDS            AmpR: β-lactamase; bla; confers resistance to ampicillin, carbenicillin, and related antibiotics
   6977..7081    -  promoter       AmpR promoter: bla
   7140..7192    -  misc_feature   bom (fragment): basis of mobility region from pBR322
