[The description below was written by a language model from this plasmid's Addgene catalogue record and pLannotate feature annotations shown in this document.]
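Description:
Kras-Src FRET biosensor is a mammalian expression plasmid built on the pcDNA3.1 backbone that encodes a genetically encoded reporter of Src tyrosine kinase activity. It is propagated in E. coli through a high-copy ColE1/pUC-type origin with ampicillin resistance (AmpR). It also carries an f1 origin and an SV40 promoter-driven neomycin phosphotransferase cassette with an SV40 poly(A) signal, so transfected mammalian cells can be selected with G418.

The synthetic insert of about 1.8 kb was cloned between BamHI and EcoRI. It is transcribed from the CMV immediate-early enhancer/promoter and terminated by the bovine growth hormone poly(A) signal. The catalogue describes its architecture as ECFP-SH2-linker-substrate-YPet-KRasTag. The feature table supports this, showing an enhanced cyan fluorescent protein coding region, a Src-derived fragment that corresponds to the SH2 domain, and then YPet, a yellow acceptor optimised for FRET. The short linker, substrate peptide and C-terminal K-Ras tag are not annotated separately. Upstream of ECFP the annotation also detects a His-type tag fragment, a T7 gene 10 leader and an Xpress epitope. This suggests the open reading frame may carry an N-terminal tag region, although the catalogue entry does not mention it. T7 and SP6 promoters flank the cloning region.

In sensors of this design, phosphorylation of the substrate peptide by Src lets it bind the SH2 domain within the same molecule. This changes the conformation of the sensor and therefore the energy transfer between the cyan donor and yellow acceptor. K-Ras-derived tags are generally used to anchor proteins at the plasma membrane, which fits the associated study's focus on subcellular locations. The stated purpose of the construct is to monitor Src kinase activity in mammalian cells by FRET.
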