Addgene plasmid #78302: Kras-Src FRET biosensor
Purpose: FRET biosensor. To monitor Src kinase activity in mammalian cells by FRET
Depositing lab: Yingxiao Wang. Depositing organization: University of Illinois at Urbana-Champaign. Publication: Determination of hierarchical relationship of Src and Rac at subcellular locations with FRET biosensors. Ouyang M, Sun J, Chien S, Wang Y. Proc Natl Acad Sci U S A. 2008 Sep 23;105(38):14353-8. doi: 10.1073/pnas.0807537105. Epub 2008 Sep 17. PubMed 18799748.
Backbone
  Vector backbone: pcDNA3.1
  Backbone manufacturer: Invitrogen
  Backbone size w/o insert (bp): 5400
  Vector type: Mammalian Expression
  Selectable markers: Neomycin (select with G418)
Growth in bacteria
  Bacterial resistance: Ampicillin, 100 μg/mL
  Growth temperature: 37°C
  Growth strain: DH5alpha
  Copy number: High Copy
Gene/Insert
  Gene/Insert name: Src biosensor (alt name: ECFP-SH2-linker-substrate-YPet-KRasTag)
  Species: Synthetic
  Insert size (bp): 1800
  Promoter: CMV
  Cloning method: Restriction Enzyme; 5′ cloning site BamHI (not destroyed); 3′ cloning site EcoRI (not destroyed)
  Sequencing primers: 5′ CMV-F; 3′ BGH-rev
Terms and licenses: Academic/Nonprofit Terms; Industry Terms: Not Available to Industry
How to cite: Kras-Src FRET biosensor was a gift from Yingxiao Wang (Addgene plasmid # 78302 ; http://n2t.net/addgene:78302 ; RRID:Addgene_78302)
