>Addgene plasmid #78302 | Kras-Src FRET biosensor | depositor partial sequence | sequence record 146707 | KRas-Src in pcDNA3
GGATCCTATGGTGAGCAAGGGCGAGGAGCTGTTCACCGGGGTGGTGCCCATCCTGGTCGAGCTGGACGGC
GACGTAAACGGCCACAGGTTCAGCGTGTCCGGCGAGGGCGAGGGCGATGCCACCTACGGCAAGCTGACCC
TGAAGTTCATCTGCACCACCGGCAAGCTGCCCGTGCCCTGGCCCACCCTCGTGACCACCCTGACCTGGGG
CGTGCAGTGCTTCAGCCGCTACCCCGACCACATGAAGCAGCACGACTTCTTCAAGTCCGCCATGCCCGAA
GGCTACGTCCAGGAGCGCACCATCTTCTTCAAGGACGACGGCAACTACAAGACCCGCGCCGAGGTGAAGT
TCGAGGGCGACACCCTGGTGAACCGCATCGAGCTGAAGGGCATCGACTTCAAGGAGGACGGCAACATCCT
GGGGCACAAGCTGGAGTACAACTATATCAGCCACAACGTCTATATCACCGCCGACAAGCAGAAGAACGGC
ATCAAGGCCAACTTCAAGATCCGCCACAACATCGAGGACGGCAGCGTGCAGCTCGCCGACCACTACCAGC
AGAACACCCCCATCGGCGACGGCCCCGTGCTGCTGCCCGACAACCACTACCTGAGCACCCAGTCCGCCCT
GAGCAAAGACCCCAAGGAGAAGCGCGATCACATGGTCCTGCTGGAGTTCGTGACCGCCGCCCGCATGCAT
TGGTATTTTGGGAAGATCACTCGTCGGGAGTCCGAGCGGCTGCTGCTCAACCCCGAAAACCCCCGGGGAA
CCTTCTTGGTCCGGGAGAGCGAGACGACAAAAGGTGCCTATTGCCTCTCCGTTTCTGACTTTGACAACGC
CAAGGGGCTCAATGTGAAGCACTACAAGATCCGCAAGCTGGACAGCGGCGGCTTCTACATCACCTCACGC
ACACAGTTCAGCAGCCTGCAGCAGCTGGTGGCCTACTACTCCAAACATGCTGATGGCTTGTGCCACCGCC
TGACCAACGTCTGCGGGTCTACATCTGGATCTGGGAAGCCGGGTTCTGGTGAGGGTTCTTGGATGGAGGA
CTATGACTACGTCCACCTACAGGGGGAGCTCATGTCTAAAGGTGAAGAATTATTCACTGGTGTTGTCCCA
ATTTTGGTTGAATTAGATGGTGATGTTAATGGTCACAAATTTTCTGTCTCCGGTGAAGGTGAAGGTGATG
CTACGTACGGTAAATTGACCTTAAAATTACTCTGTACTACTGGTAAATTGCCAGTTCCATGGCCAACCTT
AGTCACTACTTTAGGTTATGGTGTTCAATGTTTTGCTAGATACCCAGATCATATGAAACAACATGACTTT
TTCAAGTCTGCCATGCCAGAAGGTTATGTTCAAGAAAGAACTATTTTTTTCAAAGATGACGGTAACTACA
AGACCAGAGCTGAAGTCAAGTTTGAAGGTGATACCTTAGTTAATAGAATCGAATTAAAAGGTATTGATTT
TAAAGAAGATGGTAACATTTTAGGTCACAAATTGGAATACAACTATAACTCTCACAATGTTTACATCACT
GCTGACAAACAAAAGAATGGTATCAAAGCTAACTTCAAAATTAGACACAACATTGAAGATGGTGGTGTTC
AATTAGCTGACCATTATCAACAAAATACTCCAATTGGTGATGGTCCAGTCTTGTTACCAGACAACCATTA
CTTATCCTATCAATCTGCCTTATTCAAAGATCCAAACGAAAAGAGAGACCACATGGTCTTGTTAGAATTT
TTGACTGCTGCTGGTATTACCGAGGGTATGAATGAATTGTACAAAAAGAAGAAGAAGAAGAAGAGCAAGA
CCAAGTGCGTGATCATGTAAGAATTC
