>Addgene plasmid #78302 | Kras-Src FRET biosensor | addgene partial sequence | sequence record 149632 | CMV-F 5'-CGCAAATGGGCGGTAGGCGTG-3'
ACCCACTGCTTACTGGCTTATCGAAATTAATACGACTCACTATAGGGAGACCCAAGCTTGCGGCCGCCAC
CATGGTGCGGGGTTCTCATCATCATCATCATCATGGTATGGCTAGCATGACTGGTGGACAGCAAATGGGT
CGGGATCTGTACGACGATGACGATAAGGATCCCATGGTGAGCAAGGGCGAGGAGCTGTTCACCGGGGTGG
TGCCCATCCTGGTCGAGCTGGACGGCGACGTAAACGGCCACAGGTTCAGCGTGTCCGGCGAGGGCGAGGG
CGATGCCACCTACGGCAAGCTGACCCTGAAGTTCATCTGCACCACCGGCAAGCTGCCCGTGCCCTGGCCC
ACCCTCGTGACCACCCTGACCTGGGGCGTGCAGTGCTTCAGCCGCTACCCCGACCACATGAAGCAGCACG
ACTTCTTCAAGTCCGCCATGCCCGAAGGCTACGTCCAGGAGCGTACCATCTTCTTCAAGGACGACGGCAA
CTACAAGACCCGCGCCGAGGTGAAGTTCGAGGGCGACACCCTGGTGAACCGCATCGAGCTGAAGGGCATC
GACTTCAAGGAGGACGGCAACATCCTGGGGCACAAGCTGGAGTACAACTACATCAGCCACAACGTCTATA
TCACCGCCGACAAGCAGAAGAACGGCATCAAGGCCCACTTCAAGATCCGCCACAACATCGAGGACGGCAG
CGTGCAGCTCGCCGACCACTAC
