>Addgene plasmid #78302 | Kras-Src FRET biosensor | addgene partial sequence | sequence record 149633 | BGH-rev 5'-TAGAAGGCACAGTCGAGG-3'
ATAGGGCCCTCTAGATGCATGCTCGAGCGGCCGCCAGTGTGATGGATATCTGCAGAATTCTTACATGATC
ACGCACTTGGTCTTGCTCTTCTTCTTCTTCTTCTTTTTGTACAATTCATTCATACCCTCGGTAATACCAG
CAGCAGTCAAAAATTCTAACAAGACCATGTGGTCTCTCTTTTCGTTTGGATCTTTGAATAAGGCAGATTG
ATAGGATAAGTAATGGTTGTCTGGTAACAAGACTGGACCATCACCAATTGGAGTATTTTGTTGATAATGG
TCAGCTAATTGAACACCACCATCTTCAATGTTGTGTCTAATTTTGAAGTTAGCTTTGATACCATTCTTTT
GTTTGTCAGCAGTGATGTAAACATTGTGAGAGTTATAGTTGTATTCCAATTTGTGACCTAAAATGTTACC
ATCTTCTTTAAAATCAATACCTTTTAATTCGATTCTATTAACTAAGGTATCACCTTCAAACTTGACTTCA
GCTCTGGTCTTGTAGTTACCGTCATCTTTGAAAAAAATAGTTCTTTCTTGAACATAACCTTCTGGCATGG
CAGACTTGAAAAAGTCATGTTGTTTCATATGATCTGGGTATCTAGCAAAACATTGAACACCATAACCTAA
AGTAGTGACTAAGGTTGGCCATGGAACTGGCAATTTACCAGTAGTACAGAGTAATTTTAAGGTCAATTTA
CCGTACGTAGCATCACCTTCACCTTCACCGGAGACAGAA
